>Addgene plasmid #249346 | pAAV_Ef1a_DIO_hTyrHA_superslowControl | addgene full sequence | sequence record 496975 | Addgene NGS Result
CCTGCAGGCAGCTGCGCGCTCGCTCGCTCACTGAGGCCGCCCGGGCGTCGGGCGACCTTTGGTCGCCCGG
CCTCAGTGAGCGAGCGAGCGCGCAGAGAGGGAGTGGCCAACTCCATCACTAGGGGTTCCTGCGGCCGCAC
GCGTAAGCTTTGCAAAGATGGATAAAGTTTTAAACAGAGAGGAATCTTTGCAGCTAATGGACCTTCTAGG
TCTTGAAAGGAGTGGGAATTGGCTCCGGTGCCCGTCAGTGGGCAGAGCGCACATCGCCCACAGTCCCCGA
GAAGTTGGGGGGAGGGGTCGGCAATTGAACCGGTGCCTAGAGAAGGTGGCGCGGGGTAAACTGGGAAAGT
GATGTCGTGTACTGGCTCCGCCTTTTTCCCGAGGGTGGGGGAGAACCGTATATAAGTGCAGTAGTCGCCG
TGAACGTTCTTTTTCGCAACGGGTTTGCCGCCAGAACACAGGTAAGTGCCGTGTGTGGTTCCCGCGGGCC
TGGCCTCTTTACGGGTTATGGCCCTTGCGTGCCTTGAATTACTTCCACCTGGCTGCAGTACGTGATTCTT
GATCCCGAGCTTCGGGTTGGAAGTGGGTGGGAGAGTTCGAGGCCTTGCGCTTAAGGAGCCCCTTCGCCTC
GTGCTTGAGTTGAGGCCTGGCCTGGGCGCTGGGGCCGCCGCGTGCGAATCTGGTGGCACCTTCGCGCCTG
TCTCGCTGCTTTCGATAAGTCTCTAGCCATTTAAAATTTTTGATGACCTGCTGCGACGCTTTTTTTCTGG
CAAGATAGTCTTGTAAATGCGGGCCAAGATCTGCACACTGGTATTTCGGTTTTTGGGGCCGCGGGCGGCG
ACGGGGCCCGTGCGTCCCAGCGCACATGTTCGGCGAGGCGGGGCCTGCGAGCGCGGCCACCGAGAATCGG
ACGGGGGTAGTCTCAAGCTGGCCGGCCTGCTCTGGTGCCTGGCCTCGCGCCGCCGTGTATCGCCCCGCCC
TGGGCGGCAAGGCTGGCCCGGTCGGCACCAGTTGCGTGAGCGGAAAGATGGCCGCTTCCCGGCCCTGCTG
CAGGGAGCTCAAAATGGAGGACGCGGCGCTCGGGAGAGCGGGCGGGTGAGTCACCCACACAAAGGAAAAG
GGCCTTTCCGTCCTCAGCCGTCGCTTCATGTGACTCCACGGAGTACCGGGCGCCGTCCAGGCACCTCGAT
TAGTTCTCGAGCTTTTGGAGTACGTCGTCTTTAGGTTGGGGGGAGGGGTTTTATGCGATGGAGTTTCCCC
ACACTGAGTGGGTGGAGACTGAAGTTAGGCCAGCTTGGCACTTGATGTAATTCTCCTTGGAATTTGCCCT
TTTTGAGTTTGGATCTTGGTTCATTCTCAAGCCTCAGACAGTGGTTCAAAGTTTTTTTCTTCCATTTCAG
GTGTCGTGAGGTACCGGATCCTCTAGAGTCGACTCCGGAATAACTTCGTATAGGATACTTTATACGAAGT
TATGCAGAATGGTAGCTGGATTGTAGCTGCTATTAGCAATATGAAACCTCTTAATAACTTCGTATAGCAT
ACATTATACGAAGTTATGGCGCGCCTTAAGCGTAATCTGGAACATCGTATGGGTAAAACTCCCCGGACCC
AGCTGCTAAATGGCTCTGATACAAGCTGTGGTAATCCTCTTTCTCCATGAGGAGTGGCTGCTTTTCTTCA
GGAAGCTGCTTTCTCTTGTGACGACACAGCAAGCTCACAAGCCCTGCCAGCAGGGCAGTGAGGACGGCCC
CTACCATCGCCGCCCCAAGGAGCCATGACCAGATCCGACTCGCTTGTTCCAAATAGGACTTAATGTAGTC
TTGAAAAGAGTCTGGGTCTGAATCTTGTAGATAGCTATAGTCATAGCCCAGATCTTTGGATGAAATAAAG
AAATCACCATTTCTGTACAGTGGTATAAAAGGAACCATGTAGGATTCCCGGTTATGTCCAATGGGTGCAT
TGGCTTCTGGATAAACTTCTTGAAGAGGACGGTGCCTTCGGAGCCACTGCTCAAAAATACTGTCAACAAA
TGCATGGTGAAGAAGGAAGATAGGATTGTTGGCAGATCCCTGTACCTGGGACATTGTTCCATTCATATAG
ATGTGCAAGGCATTGTGCATGCTGCTTTGAGAGGCATCCGCTATCCCAGTAAGTGGACTAGCAAATCCTT
CCAGTGTATTTCTAAAGCTGAAATTGGCAGCTTTATCCATGGAACCAGATTCATATTGGGTCAAACTCAG
GCAAAATTCTACATCAGCTGAAGAGGGGAGCCTTGGGGTTCTGGATTTGTCATGGTTTCCAGGATTACGC
CGTAAAGGTCCCTCGGGCGTTCCATTGCATAAAGACTGATGGCTGTTGTACTCCTCCAATCGGCTACAGA
CAATCTGCCAAGAGGAGAAGAATGATGCTGGGCTGAGTAAGTTAGGATTTGTGGGGTGCTGACCTCCCAT
GTACTCATCTGTGCAAATGTCACACTTTTCTGCATCCCGCCAGTCCCAATATGGAATAGTGAAGTTTTCA
TCTCCTGTCAGCTTCTGGATTTCTTGTTCCCACCGCAACAAGAAGAGTCTATGCCAAGGCAGAAAAGTTG
GTGCTTCATGGGCAAAATCAATGTCTCTCCAGATTTCAGATCCCCCAAGCAGTGCATCCATTGACACATA
ATAATGCATCCAGACAAAGAGGTCATAAATATTGATGTCGTTAAACATGGGTGTTGATCCATTTTTCATT
TGGCCATAGGTCCCTATGGGGATGACATAGTCTGAGCTGATGGTATGCTTTGCTAAAGTGAGGTAGGCAA
AAAATTTGTCCTTCTCTGGGGCACTCAAATCGAAGATGTTTCTTCTCACCAAGAGTCGTCTCTCTGTGCA
GTTTGGTCCCCAAAAGCCAAACTTGCAGTTTCCACAGTTGAATCCCATGAAGTTGCCAGAGCACTGGCAG
GTCCTATTATAAAAGACGGAAGGCCACGACTCCCGGTCATCCACCCCTGTGAAGGGAAATTGAGGCCCAA
GTGGTGCATTGGACAGAAGGATATTCTGACAGGAACCTCTGCCTGAAAGCTGGCCACAGGGACTCCTGTC
CCCGCTCCACGGTGGACAGCATTCCTTCTCCATCAGGTTCTTAGAGGAGACACAGGCTCTAGGGAAATGG
CCAGCGGAGGTCTGGAAACTCCACAGCAGGCAGTACAAAACAGCCAGGAGCATCAAGGTCTTAGGCTAGC
ATAACTTCGTATAAAGTATCCTATACGAAGTTATTTGCCTTAACCCAGAAATTATCACTGTTATTCTTTA
GAATGGTGCAAAGAATAACTTCGTATAATGTATGCTATACGAAGTTATGAATTCGATATCAAGCTTATCG
ATAATCAACCTCTGGATTACAAAATTTGTGAAAGATTGACTGGTATTCTTAACTATGTTGCTCCTTTTAC
GCTATGTGGATACGCTGCTTTAATGCCTTTGTATCATGCTATTGCTTCCCGTATGGCTTTCATTTTCTCC
TCCTTGTATAAATCCTGGTTGCTGTCTCTTTATGAGGAGTTGTGGCCCGTTGTCAGGCAACGTGGCGTGG
TGTGCACTGTGTTTGCTGACGCAACCCCCACTGGTTGGGGCATTGCCACCACCTGTCAGCTCCTTTCCGG
GACTTTCGCTTTCCCCCTCCCTATTGCCACGGCGGAACTCATCGCCGCCTGCCTTGCCCGCTGCTGGACA
GGGGCTCGGCTGTTGGGCACTGACAATTCCGTGGTGTTGTCGGGGAAATCATCGTCCTTTCCTTGGCTGC
TCGCCTATGTTGCCACCTGGATTCTGCGCGGGACGTCCTTCTGCTACGTCCCTTCGGCCCTCAATCCAGC
GGACCTTCCTTCCCGCGGCCTGCTGCCGGCTCTGCGGCCTCTTCCGCGTCTTCGCCTTCGCCCTCAGACG
AGTCGGATCTCCCTTTGGGCCGCCTCCCCGCATCGATACCGAGCGCTGCTCGAGAGATCTACGGGTGGCA
TCCCTGTGACCCCTCCCCAGTGCCTCTCCTGGCCCTGGAAGTTGCCACTCCAGTGCCCACCAGCCTTGTC
CTAATAAAATTAAGTTGCATCATTTTGTCTGACTAGGTGTCCTTCTATAATATTATGGGGTGGAGGGGGG
TGGTATGGAGCAAGGGGCAAGTTGGGAAGACAACCTGTAGGGCCTGCGGGGTCTATTGGGAACCAAGCTG
GAGTGCAGTGGCACAATCTTGGCTCACTGCAATCTCCGCCTCCTGGGTTCAAGCGATTCTCCTGCCTCAG
CCTCCCGAGTTGTTGGGATTCCAGGCATGCATGACCAGGCTCAGCTAATTTTTGTTTTTTTGGTAGAGAC
GGGGTTTCACCATATTGGCCAGGCTGGTCTCCAACTCCTAATCTCAGGTGATCTACCCACCTTGGCCTCC
CAAATTGCTGGGATTACAGGCGTGAACCACTGCTCCCTTCCCTGTCCTTCTGATTTTGTAGGTAACCACG
TGCGGACCGAGCGGCCGCAGGAACCCCTAGTGATGGAGTTGGCCACTCCCTCTCTGCGCGCTCGCTCGCT
CACTGAGGCCGGGCGACCAAAGGTCGCCCGACGCCCGGGCTTTGCCCGGGCGGCCTCAGTGAGCGAGCGA
GCGCGCAGCTGCCTGCAGGGGCGCCTGATGCGGTATTTTCTCCTTACGCATCTGTGCGGTATTTCACACC
GCATA
[95 nt withheld, positions 4696-4790]
T
[46 nt withheld, positions 4792-4837]
C
[141 nt withheld, positions 4839-4979]
CCTTTGACGTTGGAGTCCACGTTCTTT
[37 nt withheld, positions 5007-5043]
ACTCTATCTCGGGCTATTCTTTTGATTTATAAGGGATTTTGCCGATTTCGGTCTATTGGTTAAAAAATGA
GCTGATTTAACAAAAATTTAACGCGAATTTTAACAAAATATTAACGTTTACAATTTTATGGTGCACTCTC
AGTACAATCTGCTCTGATGCCGCATAGTTAAGCCAGCCCCGACACCCGCCAACACCCGCTGACGCGCCCT
GACGGGCTTGTCTGCTCCCGGCATCCGCTTACAGACAAGCTGTGACCGTCTCCGGGAGCTGCATGTGTCA
GAGGTTTTCACCGTCATCACCGAAACGCGCGAGACGAAAGGGCCTCGTGATACGCCTATTTTTATAGGTT
AATGTCATGATAATAATGGTTTCTTAGACGTCAGGTGGCACTTTTCGGGGAAATGTGCGCGGAACCCCTA
TTTGTTTATTTTTCTAAATACATTCAAATATGTATCCGCTCATGAGACAATAACCCTGATAAATGCTTCA
ATAATATTGAAAAAGGAAGAGTATGAGTATTCAACATTTCCGTGTCGCCCTTATTCCCTTTTTTGCGGCA
TTTTGCCTTCCTGTTTTTGCTCACCCAGAAACGCTGGTGAAAGTAAAAGATGCTGAAGATCAGTTGGGTG
CACGAGTGGGTTACATCGAACTGGATCTCAACAGCGGTAAGATCCTTGAGAGTTTTCGCCCCGAAGAACG
TTTTCCAATGATGAGCACTTTTAAAGTTCTGCTATGTGGCGCGGTATTATCCCGTATTGACGCCGGGCAA
GAGCAACTCGGTCGCCGCATACACTATTCTCAGAATGACTTGGTTGAGTACTCACCAGTCACAGAAAAGC
ATCTTACGGATGGCATGACAGTAAGAGAATTATGCAGTGCTGCCATAACCATGAGTGATAACACTGCGGC
CAACTTACTTCTGACAACGATCGGAGGACCGAAGGAGCTAACCGCTTTTTTGCACAACATGGGGGATCAT
GTAACTCGCCTTGATCGTTGGGAACCGGAGCTGAATGAAGCCATACCAAACGACGAGCGTGACACCACGA
TGCCTGTAGCAATGGCAACAACGTTGCGCAAACTATTAACTGGCGAACTACTTACTCTAGCTTCCCGGCA
ACAATTAATAGACTGGATGGAGGCGGATAAAGTTGCAGGACCACTTCTGCGCTCGGCCCTTCCGGCTGGC
TGGTTTATTGCTGATAAATCTGGAGCCGGTGAGCGTGGGTCTCGCGGTATCATTGCAGCACTGGGGCCAG
ATGGTAAGCCCTCCCGTATCGTAGTTATCTACACGACGGGGAGTCAGGCAACTATGGATGAACGAAATAG
ACAGATCGCTGAGATAGGTGCCTCACTGATTAAGCATTGGTAACTGTCAGACCAAGTTTACTCATATATA
CTTTAGATTGATTTAAAACTTCATTTTTAATTTAAAAGGATCTAGGTGAAGATCCTTTTTGATAATCTCA
TGACCAAAATCCCTTAACGTGAGTTTTCGTTCCACTGAGCGTCAGACCCCGTAGAAAAGATCAAAGGATC
TTCTTGAGATCCTTTTTTTCTGCGCGTAATCTGCTGCTTGCAAACAAAAAAACCACCGCTACCAGCGGTG
GTTTGTTTGCCGGATCAAGAGCTACCAACTCTTTTTCCGAAGGTAACTGGCTTCAGCAGAGCGCAGATAC
CAAATACTGTTCTTCTAGTGTAGCCGTAGTTAGGCCACCACTTCAAGAACTCTGTAGCACCGCCTACATA
CCTCGCTCTGCTAATCCTGTTACCAGTGGCTGCTGCCAGTGGCGATAAGTCGTGTCTTACCGGGTTGGAC
TCAAGACGATAGTTACCGGATAAGGCGCAGCGGTCGGGCTGAACGGGGGGTTCGTGCACACAGCCCAGCT
TGGAGCGAACGACCTACACCGAACTGAGATACCTACAGCGTGAGCTATGAGAAAGCGCCACGCTTCCCGA
AGGGAGAAAGGCGGACAGGTATCCGGTAAGCGGCAGGGTCGGAACAGGAGAGCGCACGAGGGAGCTTCCA
GGGGGAAACGCCTGGTATCTTTATAGTCCTGTCGGGTTTCGCCACCTCTGACTTGAGCGTCGATTTTTGT
GATGCTCGTCAGGGGGGCGGAGCCTATGGAAAAACGCCAGCAACGCGGCCTTTTTACGGTTCCTGGCCTT
TTGCTGGCCTTTTGCTCACATGT
Features (pLannotate 1.2.2; 24 found; start..end, strand, type, name):
     12..39      +  repeat_region  AAV2 ITR (fragment): inverted terminal repeat of adeno-associated virus serotype 2 inverted
     68..95      +  repeat_region  AAV2 ITR (fragment): inverted terminal repeat of adeno-associated virus serotype 2 inverted
    158..224     +  CDS            small t antigen (fragment): SV40 (simian virus 40) small t antigen
    231..1409    +  promoter       EF-1α promoter: strong constitutive promoter for human elongation factor EF-1α
   1416..1433    +  misc_feature   MCS (fragment): pUC18/19 multiple cloning site
   1440..1473    +  protein_bind   lox2272: Cre-mediated recombination occurs in the 8-bp core sequence (GGATACTT). lox2272 sites are compatible with each other, but incompatible with loxP or loxN sites (Lee and Saito, 1988). Cre recombinase
   1474..1523    -  intron         β-globin intron (fragment): internally truncated intron from human β-globin
   1524..1557    +  protein_bind   loxP: Cre-mediated recombination occurs in the 8-bp core sequence (GCATACAT). Cre recombinase
   1567..1595    -  CDS            3xHA (fragment): three tandem HA epitope tags
   1617..3203    -  CDS            TYR: TYRO_HUMAN - Experimental evidence at protein level: Swiss-Prot protein existence level 1. This is a copper-containing oxidase that functions in the formation of pigments such as melanins and other polyphenolic compounds (By similarity). Catalyzes the initial and rate limiting step in the cascade of reactions leading to melanin production from tyrosine (By similarity). In addition to hydroxylating tyrosine to DOPA (3,4- dihydroxyphenylalanine), also catalyzes the oxidation of DOPA to DOPA- quinone, and possibly the oxidation of DHI (5,6-dihydroxyindole) to indole-5,6 quinone (By similarity). F
   3221..3254    -  protein_bind   lox2272: Cre-mediated recombination occurs in the 8-bp core sequence (GGATACTT). lox2272 sites are compatible with each other, but incompatible with loxP or loxN sites (Lee and Saito, 1988). Cre recombinase
   3255..3304    -  intron         β-globin intron (fragment): internally truncated intron from human β-globin
   3305..3338    -  protein_bind   loxP: Cre-mediated recombination occurs in the 8-bp core sequence (GCATACAT). Cre recombinase
   3339..3363    +  misc_feature   MCS (fragment): pBluescript multiple cloning site
   3363..3951    +  misc_feature   WPRE: woodchuck hepatitis virus posttranscriptional regulatory element
   3983..4459    +  polyA_signal   hGH poly(A) signal: human growth hormone polyadenylation signal
   4499..4639    +  repeat_region  AAV2 ITR: inverted terminal repeat of adeno-associated virus serotype 2 inverted
   4644..4695    -  misc_feature   bom (fragment): basis of mobility region from pBR322
   4714..5169    +  rep_origin     f1 ori (sequence partly withheld): f1 bacteriophage origin of replication; arrow indicates direction of (+) strand synthesis
   5170..5219    -  misc_feature   bom (fragment): basis of mobility region from pBR322
   5321..5356    -  CDS            rop (fragment): Rop protein, which maintains plasmids at low copy number; rop
   5451..5555    +  promoter       AmpR promoter: bla
   5556..6416    +  CDS            AmpR: β-lactamase; bla; confers resistance to ampicillin, carbenicillin, and related antibiotics
   6587..7175    +  rep_origin     ori: high-copy-number ColE1/pMB1/pBR322/pUC origin of replication
