[The description below was written by a language model from this plasmid's Addgene catalogue record and pLannotate feature annotations shown in this document.]
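Description:
pAAV_Ef1a_DIO_hTyrHA_superslowControl is an adeno-associated virus transfer plasmid for Cre-dependent expression of an enzymatically impaired human tyrosinase. The expression cassette sits between AAV2 inverted terminal repeats, which allow it to be packaged into recombinant AAV particles. The right-hand ITR is annotated in full, while the left one is detected only as short fragments in the sequenced record. In bacteria the plasmid replicates from a high-copy ColE1/pUC-type origin and is selected with ampicillin through the bla gene. An f1 phage origin is also present in the backbone. The catalogue lists a total size of 6,586 bp, whereas the annotated full sequence is 7,236 nt, and the record does not explain this discrepancy.

The payload is driven by the constitutive human EF-1α promoter and terminated by a WPRE, which enhances transcript stability and expression, followed by the human growth hormone polyadenylation signal. Between these elements, the synthesized TYR coding sequence with a C-terminal HA epitope tag lies in the antisense orientation. It is flanked by pairs of lox2272 and loxP sites in opposing orientation, the standard double-floxed inverted open reading frame (DIO) arrangement. In cells lacking Cre, no sense transcript is made. Cre recombinase inverts the cassette and then excises one site of each pair, locking the gene in the sense orientation so that expression is restricted to Cre-positive cells.

Tyrosinase is the copper-containing oxidase that catalyses the rate-limiting steps of melanin synthesis from tyrosine. This version carries the D383N and A206T substitutions, described as making catalysis "super slow". The construct is intended as a control, presumably alongside catalytically active tyrosinase constructs, and the HA tag allows expression to be confirmed.
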