Addgene plasmid #249346: pAAV_Ef1a_DIO_hTyrHA_superslowControl
Purpose: Control hTyr (D383N/A206T) — human tyrosinase carrying D383N and A206T substitutions; catalytic activity super slow; intended as an enzymatically-impaired control.
Depositing lab: Matthias Prigge. Depositing organization: Humboldt-Universitaet zu Berlin.
Backbone
  Vector backbone: pAAV
  Total vector size (bp): 6586
  Vector type: AAV
Growth in bacteria
  Bacterial resistance: Ampicillin, 100 μg/mL
  Growth temperature: 37°C
  Growth strain: NEB Stable
  Copy number: Unknown
Gene/Insert
  Gene/Insert name: mutated super slow human Tyrosinase
  Species: H. sapiens (human)
  Insert size (bp): 1594
  Mutation: D383N/A206T
  GenBank ID: 7299
  Entrez Gene: TYR (a.k.a. ATN, CMM8, OCA1, OCA1A, OCAIA, SHEP3)
  Promoter: EF1a
  Tag / fusion protein: HA tag (C terminal on insert)
  Cloning method: Gene Synthesis
  Sequencing primers: 5′ EF1a_for; 3′ WPRE_rev
Terms and licenses: Academic/Nonprofit Terms; Industry Terms: Not Available to Industry
How to cite: pAAV_Ef1a_DIO_hTyrHA_superslowControl was a gift from Matthias Prigge (Addgene plasmid # 249346 ; http://n2t.net/addgene:249346 ; RRID:Addgene_249346)
